>Addgene plasmid #108652 | pCAGGS-6011nes | depositor full sequence | sequence record 204832 | pCAGGS-6011nes sequence 7687 bps
GTCGATCGACATTGATTATTGACTAGTTATTAATAGTAATCAATTACGGGGTCATTAGTTCATAGCCCAT
ATATGGAGTTCCGCGTTACATAACTTACGGTAAATGGCCCGCCTGGCTGACCGCCCAACGACCCCCGCCC
ATTGACGTCAATAATGACGTATGTTCCCATAGTAACGCCAATAGGGACTTTCCATTGACGTCAATGGGTG
GACTATTTACGGTAAACTGCCCACTTGGCAGTACATCAAGTGTATCATATGCCAAGTACGCCCCCTATTG
ACGTCAATGACGGTAAATGGCCCGCCTGGCATTATGCCCAGTACATGACCTTATGGGACTTTCCTACTTG
GCAGTACATCTACGTATTAGTCATCGCTATTACCATGGGTCGAGGTGAGCCCCACGTTCTGCTTCACTCT
CCCCATCTCCCCCCCCTCCCCACCCCCAATTTTGTATTTATTTATTTTTTAATTATTTTGTGCAGCGATG
GGGGCGGGGGGGGGGGGGGCGCGCGCCAGGCGGGGCGGGGCGGGGGCGAGGGCGGGGCGGGGCGAGGCGG
AGAGGTGCGGCGGCAGCCAATCAGAGCGGCGCGCTCCGAAAGTTTCCTTTTATGGCGAGGCGGCGGCGGC
GGCGGCCCTATAAAAAGCGAAGCGCGCGGCGGGCGGGAGTCGCTGCGTTGCCTTCGCCCCGTGCCCCGCT
CCGCGCCGCCTCGCGCCGCCCGCCCCGGCTCTGACTGACCGCGTTACTCCCACAGGTGAGCGGGCGGGAC
GGCCCTTCTCCTCCGGGCTGTAATTAGCGCTTGGTTTAATGACGGCTCGTTTCTTTTCTGTGGCTGCGTG
AAAGCCTTAAAGGGCTCCGGGAGGGCCCTTTGTGCGGGGGGGAGCGGCTCGGGGGGTGCGTGCGTGTGTG
TGTGCGTGGGGAGCGCCGCGTGCGGCCCGCGCTGCCCGGCGGCTGTGAGCGCTGCGGGCGCGGCGCGGGG
CTTTGTGCGCTCCGCGTGTGCGCGAGGGGAGCGCGGCCGGGGGCGGTGCCCCGCGGTGCGGGGGGGCTGC
GAGGGGAACAAAGGCTGCGTGCGGGGTGTGTGCGTGGGGGGGTGAGCAGGGGGTGTGGGCGCGGCGGTCG
GGCTGTAACCCCCCCCTGCACCCCCCTCCCCGAGTTGCTGAGCACGGCCCGGCTTCGGGTGCGGGGCTCC
GTGCGGGGCGTGGCGCGGGGCTCGCCGTGCCGGGCGGGGGGTGGCGGCAGGTGGGGGTGCCGGGCGGGGC
GGGGCCGCCTCGGGCCGGGGAGGGCTCGGGGGAGGGGCGCGGCGGCCCCGGAGCGCCGGCGGCTGTCGAG
GCGCGGCGAGCCGCAGCCATTGCCTTTTATGGTAATCGTGCGAGAGGGCGCAGGGACTTCCTTTGTCCCA
AATCTGGCGGAGCCGAAATCTGGGAGGCGCCGCCGCACCCCCTCTAGCGGGCGCGGGCGAAGCGGTGCGG
CGCCGGCAGGAAGGAAATGGGCGGGGAGGGCCTTCGTGCGTCGCCGCGCCGCCGTCCCCTTCTCCATCTC
CAGCCTCGGGGCTGCCGCAGGGGGACGGCTGCCTTCGGGGGGGACGGGGCAGGGCGGGGTTCGGCTTCTG
GCGTGTGACCGGCGGCTCTAGCTAGAGCCTCTGCTAACCATGTTCATGCCTTCTTCTTTTTCCTACAGCT
CCTGGGCAACGTGCTGGTTGTTGTGCTGTCTCATCATTTTGGCAAGAATTCGGCATGGTGAGCAAGGGCG
AGGAGCTGTTCACCGGGGTGGTGCCCATCCTGGTCGAGCTGGACGGCGACGTAAACGGCCACAAGTTCAG
CGTGTCCGGCGAGGGCGAGGGCGATGCCACCTACGGCAAGCTGACCCTGAAGCTTCTATGCACCACCGGC
AAGCTGCCCGTGCCCTGGCCCACCCTCGTGACCACCCTGGGCTACGGCCTGCAGTGCTTCGCCCGCTACC
CCGACCACATGAAGCAGCACGACTTCTTCAAGTCCGCCATGCCCGAAGGCTACGTCCAGGAGCGCACCAT
CTTCTTCAAGGACGACGGCAACTACAAGACCCGCGCCGAGGTGAAGTTCGAGGGCGACACCCTGGTGAAC
CGCATCGAGCTGAAGGGCATCGACTTCAAGGAGGACGGCAACATCCTGGGGCACAAGCTGGAGTACAACT
ACAACAGCCACAACGTCTATATCACCGCCGACAAGCAGAAGAACGGCATCAAGGCCAACTTCAAGATCCG
CCACAACATCGAGGACGGCGGCGTGCAGCTCGCCGACCACTACCAGCAGAACACCCCCATCGGCGACGGC
CCCGTGCTGCTGCCCGACAACCACTACCTGAGCTACCAGTCCGCCCTGTTCAAAGACCCCAACGAGAAGC
GCGATCACATGGTCCTGCTGGAGTTCCTGACCGCCGCCGGGATCACTGAGGGCATGAACGAGCTGTACCT
CGAGATGGCGGACGAGGAGAAGCTGCCGCCCGGCTGGGAGAAGCGCATGAGCCGCAGCTCAGGCCGAGTG
TACTACTTCAACCACATCACTAACGCCAGCCAGTGGGAGCGGCCCAGCGGCAACAGCAGCAGTGGTGGCA
AAAACGGGCAGGGGGAGCCTGCCAGGGGTACCAGTGCTGGTGGTAGTGCTGGTGGTAGTGCTGGTGGTAG
TGCTGGTGGTAGTGCTGGTGGTTCCGGCAGTGCTGGTGGTAGTGCTGGTGGTAGTACCAGTGCTGGTGGT
AGTGCTGGTGGTAGTGCTGGTGGTAGTGCTGGTGGTAGTGCTGGTGGTTCCGGCAGTGCTGGTGGTAGTG
CTGGTGGTAGTACCAGTGCTGGTGGTAGTGCTGGTGGTAGTGCTGGTGGTAGTGCTGGTGGTAGTGCTGG
TGGTTCCGGCAGTGCTGGTGGTAGTGCTGGTGGTAGTACCAGTGCTGGTGGTAGTGCTGGTGGTAGTGCT
GGTGGTAGTGCTGGTGGTAGTGCTGGTGGTTCCGGACCAGATGTCCCTAGAACTCCAGTGGATAAAGCAA
AGCTGTCATTCCAATTTCCGGGCGGCCGCATGGTGAGCAAGGGCGAGGAGCTGTTCACCGGGGTGGTGCC
CATCCTGGTCGAGCTGGACGGCGACGTCAACGGCCACAAGTTCAGCGTGTCCGGCGAGGGCGAGGGCGAT
GCCACCTACGGCAAGCTGACCCTGAAGTTCATCTGCACCACCGGCAAGCTGCCCGTGCCCTGGCCCACCC
TCGTGACCACCCTGTCCTGGGGCGTGCAGTGCTTCGCCCGCTACCCCGACCACATGAAGCAGCACGACTT
CTTCAAGTCCGCCATGCCCGAAGGCTACGTCCAGGAGCGCACCATCTTCTTCAAGGACGACGGCAACTAC
AAGACCCGCGCCGAGGTGAAGTTCGAGGGCGACACCCTGGTGAACCGCATCGAGCTGAAGGGCATCGACT
TCAAGGAGGACGGCAACATCCTGGGGCACAAGCTGGAGTACAACTACTTCAGCGGGAACGTCTATATCAC
CGCCGACAAGCAGAAGAACGGCATCAAGGCCAACTTCAAGATCCGCCACAACATCGAGGACGGCGGCGTG
CAGCTCGCCGACCACTACCAGCAGAACACCCCCATCGGCGACGGCCCCGTGCTGCTGCCCGACAACCACT
ACCTGAGCACCCAGTCCGCCTTAAGCAAAGACCCCAACGAGAAGCGCGATCACATGGTCCTGCTGGAGTT
CTTGACCGCCGCCGGGGGTACCAAGGTGTACGACCCCGAGCAGAGGAAGAGGATGATCACCGGCCCCCAG
TGGTGGGCCAGGTGCAAGCAGATGAACGTGCTGGACAGCTTCATCAACTACTACGACAGCGAGAAGCACG
CCGAGAACGCCGTGATCTTCCTGCACGGCAACGCCACTAGCAGCTACCTGTGGAGGCACGTGGTGCCCCA
CATCGAGCCCGTGGCCAGGTGCATCATCCCCGATCTGATCGGCATGGGCAAGAGCGGCAAGAGCGGCAAC
GGCAGCTACAGGCTGCTGGACCACTACAAGTACCTGACCGCCTGGTTCGAGCTTCTGAACCTGCCCAAGA
AGATCATCTTCGTGGGCCACGACTGGGGCGCCGCCCTGGCCTTCCACTACGCCTACGAGCACCAGGACAG
GATCAAGGCCATCGTGCACATGGAGAGCGTGGTGGACGTGATCGAGAGCTGGGACGAGTGGCCAGACATC
GAGGAGGACATCGCCCTGATCAAGAGCGAGGAGGGCGAGAAGATGGTGCTGGAGAACAACTTCTTCGTGG
AGACCGTGCTGCCCAGCAAGATCATGAGAAAGCTGGAGCCCGAGGAGTTCGCCGCCTACCTGGAGCCCTT
CAAGGAGAAGGGCGAGGTGAGAAGACCCACCCTGAGCTGGCCCAGAGAGATCCCCCTGGTGAAGGGCGGC
AAGCCCGACGTGGTGCAGATCGTGAGAAACTACAACGCCTACCTGAGAGCCAGCGACGACCTGCCCAAGC
TGTTCATCGAGGGCGACCCCGGCTTCTTCAGCAACGCCATCGTGGAGGGCGCCAAGAAGTTCCCCAACAC
CGAGTTCGTGAAGGTGAAGGGCCTGCACTTCCTCCAGGAGGACGCCCCCGACGAGATGGGCAAGTACATC
AAGAGCTTCGTGGAGAGAGTGCTGAAGAACGAGCAGTCTAGACTGCAGCTGCCTCCTCTGGAACGCCTGA
CTCTGGATTAAGTCGACGGATCTTTTTCCCTCTGCCAAAAATTATGGGGACATCATGAAGCCCCTTGAGC
ATCTGACTTCTGGCTAATAAAGGAAATTTATTTTCATTGCAATAGTGTGTTGGAATTTTTTGTGTCTCTC
ACTCGGAAGGACATATGGGAGGGCAAATCATTTAAAACATCAGAATGAGTATTTGGTTTAGAGTTTGGCA
ACATATGCCATATGCTGGCTGCCATGAACAAAGGTGGCTATAAAGAGGTCATCAGTATATGAAACAGCCC
CCTGCTGTCCATTCCTTATTCCATAGAAAAGCCTTGACTTGAGGTTAGATTTTTTTTTATATTTTGTTTG
TGTTATTTTTTTCTTTAACATCCCTAAAATTTTCCTTACATGTTTTACTAGCCAGATTTTTCCTCCTCTC
CTGACTACTCCCAGTCATAGCTGTCCCTCTTCTCTTATGAAGATCCCTCGACCTGCAGCCCAAGCTTGGC
GTAATCATGGTCATAGCTGTTTCCTGTGTGAAATTGTTATCCGCTCACAATTCCACACAACATACGAGCC
GGAAGCATAAAGTGTAAAGCCTGGGGTGCCTAATGAGTGAGCTAACTCACATTAATTGCGTTGCGCTCAC
TGCCCGCTTTCCAGTCGGGAAACCTGTCGTGCCAGCGGATCCGCATCTCAATTAGTCAGCAACCATAGTC
CCGCCCCTAACTCCGCCCATCCCGCCCCTAACTCCGCCCAGTTCCGCCCATTCTCCGCCCCATGGCTGAC
TAATTTTTTTTATTTATGCAGAGGCCGAGGCCGCCTCGGCCTCTGAGCTATTCCAGAAGTAGTGAGGAGG
CTTTTTTGGAGGCCTAGGCTTTTGCAAAAAGCTAACTTGTTTATTGCAGCTTATAATGGTTACAAATAAA
GCAATAGCATCACAAATTTCACAAATAAAGCATTTTTTTCACTGCATTCTAGTTGTGGTTTGTCCAAACT
CATCAATGTATCTTATCATGTCTGGATCCGCTGCATTAATGAATCGGCCAACGCGCGGGGAGAGGCGGTT
TGCGTATTGGGCGCTCTTCCGCTTCCTCGCTCACTGACTCGCTGCGCTCGGTCGTTCGGCTGCGGCGAGC
GGTATCAGCTCACTCAAAGGCGGTAATACGGTTATCCACAGAATCAGGGGATAACGCAGGAAAGAACATG
TGAGCAAAAGGCCAGCAAAAGGCCAGGAACCGTAAAAAGGCCGCGTTGCTGGCGTTTTTCCATAGGCTCC
GCCCCCCTGACGAGCATCACAAAAATCGACGCTCAAGTCAGAGGTGGCGAAACCCGACAGGACTATAAAG
ATACCAGGCGTTTCCCCCTGGAAGCTCCCTCGTGCGCTCTCCTGTTCCGACCCTGCCGCTTACCGGATAC
CTGTCCGCCTTTCTCCCTTCGGGAAGCGTGGCGCTTTCTCAATGCTCACGCTGTAGGTATCTCAGTTCGG
TGTAGGTCGTTCGCTCCAAGCTGGGCTGTGTGCACGAACCCCCCGTTCAGCCCGACCGCTGCGCCTTATC
CGGTAACTATCGTCTTGAGTCCAACCCGGTAAGACACGACTTATCGCCACTGGCAGCAGCCACTGGTAAC
AGGATTAGCAGAGCGAGGTATGTAGGCGGTGCTACAGAGTTCTTGAAGTGGTGGCCTAACTACGGCTACA
CTAGAAGGACAGTATTTGGTATCTGCGCTCTGCTGAAGCCAGTTACCTTCGGAAAAAGAGTTGGTAGCTC
TTGATCCGGCAAACAAACCACCGCTGGTAGCGGTGGTTTTTTTGTTTGCAAGCAGCAGATTACGCGCAGA
AAAAAAGGATCTCAAGAAGATCCTTTGATCTTTTCTACGGGGTCTGACGCTCAGTGGAACGAAAACTCAC
GTTAAGGGATTTTGGTCATGAGATTATCAAAAAGGATCTTCACCTAGATCCTTTTAAATTAAAAATGAAG
TTTTAAATCAATCTAAAGTATATATGAGTAAACTTGGTCTGACAGTTACCAATGCTTAATCAGTGAGGCA
CCTATCTCAGCGATCTGTCTATTTCGTTCATCCATAGTTGCCTGACTCCCCGTCGTGTAGATAACTACGA
TACGGGAGGGCTTACCATCTGGCCCCAGTGCTGCAATGATACCGCGAGACCCACGCTCACCGGCTCCAGA
TTTATCAGCAATAAACCAGCCAGCCGGAAGGGCCGAGCGCAGAAGTGGTCCTGCAACTTTATCCGCCTCC
ATCCAGTCTATTAATTGTTGCCGGGAAGCTAGAGTAAGTAGTTCGCCAGTTAATAGTTTGCGCAACGTTG
TTGCCATTGCTACAGGCATCGTGGTGTCACGCTCGTCGTTTGGTATGGCTTCATTCAGCTCCGGTTCCCA
ACGATCAAGGCGAGTTACATGATCCCCCATGTTGTGCAAAAAAGCGGTTAGCTCCTTCGGTCCTCCGATC
GTTGTCAGAAGTAAGTTGGCCGCAGTGTTATCACTCATGGTTATGGCAGCACTGCATAATTCTCTTACTG
TCATGCCATCCGTAAGATGCTTTTCTGTGACTGGTGAGTACTCAACCAAGTCATTCTGAGAATAGTGTAT
GCGGCGACCGAGTTGCTCTTGCCCGGCGTCAATACGGGATAATACCGCGCCACATAGCAGAACTTTAAAA
GTGCTCATCATTGGAAAACGTTCTTCGGGGCGAAAACTCTCAAGGATCTTACCGCTGTTGAGATCCAGTT
CGATGTAACCCACTCGTGCACCCAACTGATCTTCAGCATCTTTTACTTTCACCAGCGTTTCTGGGTGAGC
AAAAACAGGAAGGCAAAATGCCGCAAAAAAGGGAATAAGGGCGACACGGAAATGTTGAATACTCATACTC
TTCCTTTTTCAATATTATTGAAGCATTTATCAGGGTTATTGTCTCATGAGCGGATACATATTTGAATGTA
TTTAGAAAAATAAACAAATAGGGGTTCCGCGCACATTTCCCCGAAAAGTGCCACCTG
Features (pLannotate 1.2.2; 19 found; start..end, strand, type, name):
      8..387     +  enhancer       CMV enhancer: human cytomegalovirus immediate early enhancer
    390..665     +  promoter       chicken β-actin promoter: No description available
    666..1678    +  intron         chimeric intron: chimera between introns from chicken β-actin and rabbit β-globin
   1735..2448    +  CDS            YPet: YPet is a basic (constitutively fluorescent) yellow fluorescent protein published in 2005, derived from Aequorea victoria. It has moderate acid sensitivity.
   2455..2616    +  CDS            PIN1 (fragment): PIN1_HUMAN - Experimental evidence at protein level: Swiss-Prot protein existence level 1. Peptidyl-prolyl cis/trans isomerase (PPIase) that binds to and isomerizes specific phosphorylated Ser/Thr-Pro (pSer/Thr-Pro) motifs (PubMed:21497122, PubMed:23623683, PubMed:29686383). By inducing conformational changes in a subset of phosphorylated proteins, acts as a molecular switch in multiple cellular processes (PubMed:21497122, PubMed:22033920, PubMed:23623683). Displays a preference for acidic residues located N-terminally to the proline bond to be isomerized. Regulates mitosis presumably by inter
   3040..3732    +  CDS            Turquoise-GL: Turquoise-GL is a basic (constitutively fluorescent) cyan fluorescent protein published in 2010, derived from Aequorea victoria.
   3730..4656    +  CDS            LUCI_RENRE: Experimental evidence at protein level: Swiss-Prot protein existence level 1. Upon binding the substrate, the enzyme catalyzes an oxygenation, producing a very short-lived hydroperoxide that cyclizes into a dioxetanone structure, which collapses, releasing a CO(2) molecule. The spontaneous breakdown of the dioxetanone releases the energy (about 50 kcal/mole) that is necessary to generate the excited state of the coelenteramide product, which is the singlet form of the monoanion. In vivo the product undergoes the process of nonradiative energy transfer to an accessory protein, a green fluoresce
   4776..4831    +  polyA_signal   β-globin poly(A) signal: rabbit β-globin polyadenylation signal (Gil and Proudfoot, 1987)
   5214..5230    -  protein_bind   lac operator: The lac repressor binds to the lac operator to inhibit transcription in E. coli. This inhibition can be relieved by adding lactose or isopropyl-β-D-thiogalactopyranoside (IPTG). lac repressor encoded by lacI
   5238..5268    -  promoter       lac promoter: promoter for the E. coli lac operon
   5283..5304    -  protein_bind   CAP binding site: CAP binding activates transcription in the presence of cAMP. E. coli catabolite activator protein
   5317..5356    -  CDS            lacI (fragment): lac repressor; lacI; The lac repressor binds to the lac operator to inhibit transcription in E. coli. This inhibition can be relieved by adding lactose or isopropyl-β-D-thiogalactopyranoside (IPTG).
   5363..5385    +  promoter       SV40 promoter (fragment): SV40 enhancer and early promoter
   5409..5544    +  rep_origin     SV40 ori: SV40 origin of replication
   5564..5698    +  polyA_signal   SV40 poly(A) signal: SV40 polyadenylation signal
   5700..5754    -  CDS            lacI (fragment): lac repressor; lacI; The lac repressor binds to the lac operator to inhibit transcription in E. coli. This inhibition can be relieved by adding lactose or isopropyl-β-D-thiogalactopyranoside (IPTG).
   5937..6525    -  rep_origin     ori: high-copy-number ColE1/pMB1/pBR322/pUC origin of replication
   6696..7556    -  CDS            AmpR: β-lactamase; bla; confers resistance to ampicillin, carbenicillin, and related antibiotics
   7557..7661    -  promoter       AmpR promoter: bla
