>Addgene plasmid #108652 | pCAGGS-6011nes | addgene full sequence | sequence record 271043 | Addgene NGS Result
GGTCGATCGACATTGATTATTGACTAGTTATTAATAGTAATCAATTACGGGGTCATTAGTTCATAGCCCA
TATATGGAGTTCCGCGTTACATAACTTACGGTAAATGGCCCGCCTGGCTGACCGCCCAACGACCCCCGCC
CATTGACGTCAATAATGACGTATGTTCCCATAGTAACGCCAATAGGGACTTTCCATTGACGTCAATGGGT
GGAGTATTTACGGTAAACTGCCCACTTGGCAGTACATCAAGTGTATCATATGCCAAGTACGCCCCCTATT
GACGTCAATGACGGTAAATGGCCCGCCTGGCATTATGCCCAGTACATGACCTTATGGGACTTTCCTACTT
GGCAGTACATCTACGTATTAGTCATCGCTATTACCATGGTCGAGGTGAGCCCCACGTTCTGCTTCACTCT
CCCCATCTCCCCCCCCTCCCCACCCCCAATTTTGTATTTATTTATTTTTTAATTATTTTGTGCAGCGATG
GGGGCGGGGGGGGGGGGGGGGCGCGCCAGGCGGGGCGGGGCGGGGCGAGGGGCGGGGCGGGGCGAGGCGG
AGAGGTGCGGCGGCAGCCAATCAGAGCGGCGCGCTCCGAAAGTTTCCTTTTATGGCGAGGCGGCGGCGGC
GGCGGCCCTATAAAAAGCGAAGCGCGCGGCGGGCGGGAGTCGCTGCGCGCTGCCTTCGCCCCGTGCCCCG
CTCCGCCGCCGCCTCGCGCCGCCCGCCCCGGCTCTGACTGACCGCGTTACTCCCACAGGTGAGCGGGCGG
GACGGCCCTTCTCCTCCGGGCTGTAATTAGCGCTTGGTTTAATGACGGCTTGTTTCTTTTCTGTGGCTGC
GTGAAAGCCTTGAGGGGCTCCGGGAGGGCCCTTTGTGCGGGGGGAGCGGCTCGGGGGGTGCGTGCGTGTG
TGTGTGCGTGGGGAGCGCCGCGTGCGGCTCCGCGCTGCCCGGCGGCTGTGAGCGCTGCGGGCGCGGCGCG
GGGCTTTGTGCGCTCCGCAGTGTGCGCGAGGGGAGCGCGGCCGGGGGCGGTGCCCCGCGGTGCGGGGGGG
GCTGCGAGGGGAACAAAGGCTGCGTGCGGGGTGTGTGCGTGGGGGGGTGAGCAGGGGGTGTGGGCGCGTC
GGTCGGGCTGCAACCCCCCCTGCACCCCCCTCCCCGAGTTGCTGAGCACGGCCCGGCTTCGGGTGCGGGG
CTCCGTACGGGGCGTGGCGCGGGGCTCGCCGTGCCGGGCGGGGGGTGGCGGCAGGTGGGGGTGCCGGGCG
GGGCGGGGCCGCCTCGGGCCGGGGAGGGCTCGGGGGAGGGGCGCGGCGGCCCCCGGAGCGCCGGCGGCTG
TCGAGGCGCGGCGAGCCGCAGCCATTGCCTTTTATGGTAATCGTGCGAGAGGGCGCAGGGACTTCCTTTG
TCCCAAATCTGTGCGGAGCCGAAATCTGGGAGGCGCCGCCGCACCCCCTCTAGCGGGCGCGGGGCGAAGC
GGTGCGGCGCCGGCAGGAAGGAAATGGGCGGGGAGGGCCTTCGTGCGTCGCCGCGCCGCCGTCCCCTTCT
CCCTCTCCAGCCTCGGGGCTGTCCGCGGGGGGACGGCTGCCTTCGGGGGGGACGGGGCAGGGCGGGGTTC
GGCTTCTGGCGTGTGACCGGCGGCTCTAGCTAGAGCCTCTGCTAACCATGTTCATGCCTTCTTCTTTTTC
CTACAGCTCCTGGGCAACGTGCTGGTTATTGTGCTGTCTCATCATTTTGGCAAAGAATTCGGCATGGTGA
GCAAGGGCGAGGAGCTGTTCACCGGGGTGGTGCCCATCCTGGTCGAGCTGGACGGCGACGTAAACGGCCA
CAAGTTCAGCGTGTCCGGCGAGGGCGAGGGCGATGCCACCTACGGCAAGCTGACCCTGAAGCTTCTATGC
ACCACCGGCAAGCTGCCCGTGCCCTGGCCCACCCTCGTGACCACCCTGGGCTACGGCCTGCAGTGCTTCG
CCCGCTACCCCGACCACATGAAGCAGCACGACTTCTTCAAGTCCGCCATGCCCGAAGGCTACGTCCAGGA
GCGCACCATCTTCTTCAAGGACGACGGCAACTACAAGACCCGCGCCGAGGTGAAGTTCGAGGGCGACACC
CTGGTGAACCGCATCGAGCTGAAGGGCATCGACTTCAAGGAGGACGGCAACATCCTGGGGCACAAGCTGG
AGTACAACTACAACAGCCACAACGTCTATATCACCGCCGACAAGCAGAAGAACGGCATCAAGGCCAACTT
CAAGATCCGCCACAACATCGAGGACGGCGGCGTGCAGCTCGCCGACCACTACCAGCAGAACACCCCCATC
GGCGACGGCCCCGTGCTGCTGCCCGACAACCACTACCTGAGCTACCAGTCCGCCCTGTTCAAAGACCCCA
ACGAGAAGCGCGATCACATGGTCCTGCTGGAGTTCCTGACCGCCGCCGGGATCACTGAGGGCATGAACGA
GCTGTACCTCGAGATGGCGGACGAGGAGAAGCTGCCGCCCGGCTGGGAGAAGCGCATGAGCCGCAGCTCA
GGCCGAGTGTACTACTTCAACCACATCACTAACGCCAGCCAGTGGGAGCGGCCCAGCGGCAACAGCAGCA
GTGGTGGCAAAAACGGGCAGGGGGAGCCTGCCAGGGGTACCAGTGCTGGTGGTAGTGCTGGTGGTAGTGC
TGGTGGTAGTGCTGGTGGTAGTGCTGGTGGTTCCGGCAGTGCTGGTGGTAGTGCTGGTGGTAGTACCAGT
GCTGGTGGTAGTGCTGGTGGTAGTGCTGGTGGTAGTGCTGGTGGTAGTGCTGGTGGTTCCGGCAGTGCTG
GTGGTAGTGCTGGTGGTAGTACCAGTGCTGGTGGTAGTGCTGGTGGTAGTGCTGGTGGTAGTGCTGGTGG
TAGTGCTGGTGGTTCCGGCAGTGCTGGTGGTAGTGCTGGTGGTAGTACCAGTGCTGGTGGTAGTGCTGGT
GGTAGTGCTGGTGGTAGTGCTGGTGGTAGTGCTGGTGGTTCCGGACCAGATGTCCCTAGAACTCCAGTGG
ATAAAGCAAAGCTGTCATTCCAATTTCCGGGCGGCCGCATGGTGAGCAAGGGCGAGGAGCTGTTCACCGG
GGTGGTGCCCATCCTGGTCGAGCTGGACGGCGACGTCAACGGCCACAAGTTCAGCGTGTCCGGCGAGGGC
GAGGGCGATGCCACCTACGGCAAGCTGACCCTGAAGTTCATCTGCACCACCGGCAAGCTGCCCGTGCCCT
GGCCCACCCTCGTGACCACCCTGTCCTGGGGCGTGCAGTGCTTCGCCCGCTACCCCGACCACATGAAGCA
GCACGACTTCTTCAAGTCCGCCATGCCCGAAGGCTACGTCCAGGAGCGCACCATCTTCTTCAAGGACGAC
GGCAACTACAAGACCCGCGCCGAGGTGAAGTTCGAGGGCGACACCCTGGTGAACCGCATCGAGCTGAAGG
GCATCGACTTCAAGGAGGACGGCAACATCCTGGGGCACAAGCTGGAGTACAACTACTTCAGCGGGAACGT
CTATATCACCGCCGACAAGCAGAAGAACGGCATCAAGGCCAACTTCAAGATCCGCCACAACATCGAGGAC
GGCGGCGTGCAGCTCGCCGACCACTACCAGCAGAACACCCCCATCGGCGACGGCCCCGTGCTGCTGCCCG
ACAACCACTACCTGAGCACCCAGTCCGCCTTAAGCAAAGACCCCAACGAGAAGCGCGATCACATGGTCCT
GCTGGAGTTCTTGACCGCCGCCGGGGGTACCAAGGTGTACGACCCCGAGCAGAGGAAGAGGATGATCACC
GGCCCCCAGTGGTGGGCCAGGTGCAAGCAGATGAACGTGCTGGACAGCTTCATCAACTACTACGACAGCG
AGAAGCACGCCGAGAACGCCGTGATCTTCCTGCACGGCAACGCCACTAGCAGCTACCTGTGGAGGCACGT
GGTGCCCCACATCGAGCCCGTGGCCAGGTGCATCATCCCCGATCTGATCGGCATGGGCAAGAGCGGCAAG
AGCGGCAACGGCAGCTACAGGCTGCTGGACCACTACAAGTACCTGACCGCCTGGTTCGAGCTTCTGAACC
TGCCCAAGAAGATCATCTTCGTGGGCCACGACTGGGGCGCCGCCCTGGCCTTCCACTACGCCTACGAGCA
CCAGGACAGGATCAAGGCCATCGTGCACATGGAGAGCGTGGTGGACGTGATCGAGAGCTGGGACGAGTGG
CCAGACATCGAGGAGGACATCGCCCTGATCAAGAGCGAGGAGGGCGAGAAGATGGTGCTGGAGAACAACT
TCTTCGTGGAGACCGTGCTGCCCAGCAAGATCATGAGAAAGCTGGAGCCCGAGGAGTTCGCCGCCTACCT
GGAGCCCTTCAAGGAGAAGGGCGAGGTGAGAAGACCCACCCTGAGCTGGCCCAGAGAGATCCCCCTGGTG
AAGGGCGGCAAGCCCGACGTGGTGCAGATCGTGAGAAACTACAACGCCTACCTGAGAGCCAGCGACGACC
TGCCCAAGCTGTTCATCGAGGGCGACCCCGGCTTCTTCAGCAACGCCATCGTGGAGGGCGCCAAGAAGTT
CCCCAACACCGAGTTCGTGAAGGTGAAGGGCCTGCACTTCCTCCAGGAGGACGCCCCCGACGAGATGGGC
AAGTACATCAAGAGCTTCGTGGAGAGAGTGCTGAAGAACGAGCAGTCTAGACTGCAGCTGCCTCCTCTGG
AACGCCTGACTCTGGATTAAGTCGACGGATCTTTTTCCCTCTGCCAAAAATTATGGGGACATCATGAAGC
CCCTTGAGCATCTGACTTCTGGCTAATAAAGGAAATTTATTTTCATTGCAATAGTGTGTTGGAATTTTTT
GTGTCTCTCACTCGGAAGGACATATGGGAGGGCAAATCATTTAAAACATCAGAATGAGTATTTGGTTTAG
AGTTTGGCAACATATGCCCATATGCTGGCTGCCATGAACAAAGGTTGGCTATAAAGAGGTCATCAGTATA
TGAAACAGCCCCCTGCTGTCCATTCCTTATTCCATAGAAAAGCCTTGACTTGAGGTTAGATTTTTTTTAT
ATTTTGTTTTGTGTTATTTTTTTCTTTAACATCCCTAAAATTTTCCTTACATGTTTTACTAGCCAGATTT
TTCCTCCTCTCCTGACTACTCCCAGTCATAGCTGTCCCTCTTCTCTTATGGAGATCCCTCGACCTGCAGC
CCAAGCTTGGCGTAATCATGGTCATAGCTGTTTCCTGTGTGAAATTGTTATCCGCTCACAATTCCACACA
ACATACGAGCCGGAAGCATAAAGTGTAAAGCCTGGGGTGCCTAATGAGTGAGCTAACTCACATTAATTGC
GTTGCGCTCACTGCCCGCTTTCCAGTCGGGAAACCTGTCGTGCCAGCGGATCCGCATCTCAATTAGTCAG
CAACCATAGTCCCGCCCCTAACTCCGCCCATCCCGCCCCTAACTCCGCCCAGTTCCGCCCATTCTCCGCC
CCATGGCTGACTAATTTTTTTTATTTATGCAGAGGCCGAGGCCGCCTCGGCCTCTGAGCTATTCCAGAAG
TAGTGAGGAGGCTTTTTTGGAGGCCTAGGCTTTTGCAAAAAGCTAACTTGTTTATTGCAGCTTATAATGG
TTACAAATAAAGCAATAGCATCACAAATTTCACAAATAAAGCATTTTTTTCACTGCATTCTAGTTGTGGT
TTGTCCAAACTCATCAATGTATCTTATCATGTCTGGATCCGCTGCATTAATGAATCGGCCAACGCGCGGG
GAGAGGCGGTTTGCGTATTGGGCGCTCTTCCGCTTCCTCGCTCACTGACTCGCTGCGCTCGGTCGTTCGG
CTGCGGCGAGCGGTATCAGCTCACTCAAAGGCGGTAATACGGTTATCCACAGAATCAGGGGATAACGCAG
GAAAGAACATGTGAGCAAAAGGCCAGCAAAAGGCCAGGAACCGTAAAAAGGCCGCGTTGCTGGCGTTTTT
CCATAGGCTCCGCCCCCCTGACGAGCATCACAAAAATCGACGCTCAAGTCAGAGGTGGCGAAACCCGACA
GGACTATAAAGATACCAGGCGTTTCCCCCTGGAAGCTCCCTCGTGCGCTCTCCTGTTCCGACCCTGCCGC
TTACCGGATACCTGTCCGCCTTTCTCCCTTCGGGAAGCGTGGCGCTTTCTCATAGCTCACGCTGTAGGTA
TCTCAGTTCGGTGTAGGTCGTTCGCTCCAAGCTGGGCTGTGTGCACGAACCCCCCGTTCAGCCCGACCGC
TGCGCCTTATCCGGTAACTATCGTCTTGAGTCCAACCCGGTAAGACACGACTTATCGCCACTGGCAGCAG
CCACTGGTAACAGGATTAGCAGAGCGAGGTATGTAGGCGGTGCTACAGAGTTCTTGAAGTGGTGGCCTAA
CTACGGCTACACTAGAAGAACAGTATTTGGTATCTGCGCTCTGCTGAAGCCAGTTACCTTCGGAAAAAGA
GTTGGTAGCTCTTGATCCGGCAAACAAACCACCGCTGGTAGCGGTGGTTTTTTTGTTTGCAAGCAGCAGA
TTACGCGCAGAAAAAAAGGATCTCAAGAAGATCCTTTGATCTTTTCTACGGGGTCTGACGCTCAGTGGAA
CGAAAACTCACGTTAAGGGATTTTGGTCATGAGATTATCAAAAAGGATCTTCACCTAGATCCTTTTAAAT
TAAAAATGAAGTTTTAAATCAATCTAAAGTATATATGAGTAAACTTGGTCTGACAGTTACCAATGCTTAA
TCAGTGAGGCACCTATCTCAGCGATCTGTCTATTTCGTTCATCCATAGTTGCCTGACTCCCCGTCGTGTA
GATAACTACGATACGGGAGGGCTTACCATCTGGCCCCAGTGCTGCAATGATACCGCGAGACCCACGCTCA
CCGGCTCCAGATTTATCAGCAATAAACCAGCCAGCCGGAAGGGCCGAGCGCAGAAGTGGTCCTGCAACTT
TATCCGCCTCCATCCAGTCTATTAATTGTTGCCGGGAAGCTAGAGTAAGTAGTTCGCCAGTTAATAGTTT
GCGCAACGTTGTTGCCATTGCTACAGGCATCGTGGTGTCACGCTCGTCGTTTGGTATGGCTTCATTCAGC
TCCGGTTCCCAACGATCAAGGCGAGTTACATGATCCCCCATGTTGTGCAAAAAAGCGGTTAGCTCCTTCG
GTCCTCCGATCGTTGTCAGAAGTAAGTTGGCCGCAGTGTTATCACTCATGGTTATGGCAGCACTGCATAA
TTCTCTTACTGTCATGCCATCCGTAAGATGCTTTTCTGTGACTGGTGAGTACTCAACCAAGTCATTCTGA
GAATAGTGTATGCGGCGACCGAGTTGCTCTTGCCCGGCGTCAATACGGGATAATACCGCGCCACATAGCA
GAACTTTAAAAGTGCTCATCATTGGAAAACGTTCTTCGGGGCGAAAACTCTCAAGGATCTTACCGCTGTT
GAGATCCAGTTCGATGTAACCCACTCGTGCACCCAACTGATCTTCAGCATCTTTTACTTTCACCAGCGTT
TCTGGGTGAGCAAAAACAGGAAGGCAAAATGCCGCAAAAAAGGGAATAAGGGCGACACGGAAATGTTGAA
TACTCATACTCTTCCTTTTTCAATATTATTGAAGCATTTATCAGGGTTATTGTCTCATGAGCGGATACAT
ATTTGAATGTATTTAGAAAAATAAACAAATAGGGGTTCCGCGCACATTTCCCCGAAAAGTGCCACCTG
Features (pLannotate 1.2.2; 20 found; start..end, strand, type, name):
      9..388     +  enhancer       CMV enhancer: human cytomegalovirus immediate early enhancer
    390..665     +  promoter       chicken β-actin promoter: No description available
    666..1686    +  intron         chimeric intron: chimera between introns from chicken β-actin and rabbit β-globin
   1684..1740    +  CDS            HBB (fragment): HBB_LEPEU - Experimental evidence at protein level: Swiss-Prot protein existence level 1. Involved in oxygen transport from the lung to the various peripheral tissues. From Lepus europaeus (European hare).
   1744..2457    +  CDS            YPet: YPet is a basic (constitutively fluorescent) yellow fluorescent protein published in 2005, derived from Aequorea victoria. It has moderate acid sensitivity.
   2464..2625    +  CDS            PIN1 (fragment): PIN1_HUMAN - Experimental evidence at protein level: Swiss-Prot protein existence level 1. Peptidyl-prolyl cis/trans isomerase (PPIase) that binds to and isomerizes specific phosphorylated Ser/Thr-Pro (pSer/Thr-Pro) motifs (PubMed:21497122, PubMed:23623683, PubMed:29686383). By inducing conformational changes in a subset of phosphorylated proteins, acts as a molecular switch in multiple cellular processes (PubMed:21497122, PubMed:22033920, PubMed:23623683). Displays a preference for acidic residues located N-terminally to the proline bond to be isomerized. Regulates mitosis presumably by inter
   3049..3741    +  CDS            Turquoise-GL: Turquoise-GL is a basic (constitutively fluorescent) cyan fluorescent protein published in 2010, derived from Aequorea victoria.
   3739..4665    +  CDS            LUCI_RENRE: Experimental evidence at protein level: Swiss-Prot protein existence level 1. Upon binding the substrate, the enzyme catalyzes an oxygenation, producing a very short-lived hydroperoxide that cyclizes into a dioxetanone structure, which collapses, releasing a CO(2) molecule. The spontaneous breakdown of the dioxetanone releases the energy (about 50 kcal/mole) that is necessary to generate the excited state of the coelenteramide product, which is the singlet form of the monoanion. In vivo the product undergoes the process of nonradiative energy transfer to an accessory protein, a green fluoresce
   4785..4840    +  polyA_signal   β-globin poly(A) signal: rabbit β-globin polyadenylation signal (Gil and Proudfoot, 1987)
   5225..5241    -  protein_bind   lac operator: The lac repressor binds to the lac operator to inhibit transcription in E. coli. This inhibition can be relieved by adding lactose or isopropyl-β-D-thiogalactopyranoside (IPTG). lac repressor encoded by lacI
   5249..5279    -  promoter       lac promoter: promoter for the E. coli lac operon
   5294..5315    -  protein_bind   CAP binding site: CAP binding activates transcription in the presence of cAMP. E. coli catabolite activator protein
   5328..5367    -  CDS            lacI (fragment): lac repressor; lacI; The lac repressor binds to the lac operator to inhibit transcription in E. coli. This inhibition can be relieved by adding lactose or isopropyl-β-D-thiogalactopyranoside (IPTG).
   5374..5396    +  promoter       SV40 promoter (fragment): SV40 enhancer and early promoter
   5420..5555    +  rep_origin     SV40 ori: SV40 origin of replication
   5575..5709    +  polyA_signal   SV40 poly(A) signal: SV40 polyadenylation signal
   5711..5765    -  CDS            lacI (fragment): lac repressor; lacI; The lac repressor binds to the lac operator to inhibit transcription in E. coli. This inhibition can be relieved by adding lactose or isopropyl-β-D-thiogalactopyranoside (IPTG).
   5948..6536    -  rep_origin     ori: high-copy-number ColE1/pMB1/pBR322/pUC origin of replication
   6707..7567    -  CDS            AmpR: β-lactamase; bla; confers resistance to ampicillin, carbenicillin, and related antibiotics
   7568..7672    -  promoter       AmpR promoter: bla
