[The description below was written by a language model from this plasmid's Addgene catalogue record and pLannotate feature annotations shown in this document.]
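Description:
pCAGGS-6011nes is a mammalian expression plasmid built on the pCAGGS backbone that encodes hyBRET-ERK-EV, a genetically encoded ERK activity biosensor readable by either fluorescence (FRET) or bioluminescence (BRET) resonance energy transfer. It is propagated in E. coli through a high-copy ColE1/pUC-type origin with ampicillin selection from the bla gene. The backbone also carries remnants of the lac promoter/operator region, an SV40 origin of replication that allows episomal amplification in cells expressing large T antigen, and an SV40 polyadenylation signal. No mammalian selection marker is annotated.

Expression is driven by the CAG arrangement: the CMV immediate-early enhancer, the chicken β-actin promoter and a chimeric β-actin/β-globin intron, with a rabbit β-globin poly(A) signal terminating the transcript. The insert sits between EcoRI and SalI sites and reads as a single fusion. It begins with the yellow fluorescent protein YPet as acceptor, followed by a fragment of human PIN1, which recognises phospho-Ser/Thr-Pro motifs and so presumably serves as the phosphopeptide-binding module. An unannotated stretch of roughly 400 bp comes next and probably holds the linker and ERK substrate, though the record does not define it. The cyan protein Turquoise-GL is then fused directly to Renilla luciferase. Phosphorylation by ERK is expected to change the sensor's conformation and alter energy transfer to YPet, with the donor either excited by light or powered by the luciferase reaction. The "nes" in the name suggests a nuclear export signal, but none is annotated.

Both sequence records (about 7.7 kb) agree closely in feature layout, but they are shorter than the catalogue total of 7,987 bp. The associated publication applies such sensors to optogenetics, chemical screening and in vivo imaging.
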