Addgene plasmid #108652: pCAGGS-6011nes
Purpose: An ERK biosensor based on fluorescence resonance energy transfer (FRET) and those based on bioluminescence energy transfer (BRET)
Depositing lab: Michiyuki Matsuda. Publication: A platform of BRET-FRET hybrid biosensors for optogenetics, chemical screening, and in vivo imaging. Komatsu N, Terai K, Imanishi A, Kamioka Y, Sumiyama K, Jin T, Okada Y, Nagai T, Matsuda M. Sci Rep. 2018 Jun 12;8(1):8984. doi: 10.1038/s41598-018-27174-x. PubMed 29895862.
Backbone
  Vector backbone: pCAGGS
  Backbone size w/o insert (bp): 4739
  Total vector size (bp): 7987
  Vector type: Mammalian Expression
Growth in bacteria
  Bacterial resistance: Ampicillin, 100 μg/mL
  Growth temperature: 37°C
  Growth strain: DH5alpha
  Copy number: Unknown
Gene/Insert
  Gene/Insert name: hyBRET-ERK-EV
  Species: S. cerevisiae (budding yeast), Synthetic; aequorea coerulescens
  Insert size (bp): 3200
  Promoter: pCAGGS
  Tag / fusion protein: XFP (N terminal on insert)
  Cloning method: Restriction Enzyme; 5′ cloning site EcoRI (not destroyed); 3′ cloning site SalI (not destroyed)
  Sequencing primers: 5′ pCAGGSseq_F; 3′ pCAGGSseq_R
Terms and licenses: Academic/Nonprofit Terms; Industry Terms: Not Available to Industry
How to cite: pCAGGS-6011nes was a gift from Michiyuki Matsuda (Addgene plasmid # 108652 ; http://n2t.net/addgene:108652 ; RRID:Addgene_108652)
